Addgene plasmid #126344: pGWB14-LYX126
Purpose: With a Nicotiana benthamiana transcription factor in PGWB14 backbone, for Agrobacterium mediated transient or stable expression corresponding transcription factor fused with a C-terminal HA tag.
Depositing lab: Silin Zhong. Depositing organization: Chinese University of Hong Kong.
Backbone
  Vector backbone: pGWB14
  Vector type: Plant Expression
  Selectable markers: Hygromycin
Growth in bacteria
  Bacterial resistance: Kanamycin, 50 μg/mL
  Growth temperature: 37°C
  Growth strain: DH5alpha
  Copy number: Low Copy
Gene/Insert
  Gene/Insert name: Niben101Scf01727g09001.1
  Species: Nicotiana benthamiana
  Promoter: CaMV 35S
  Tag / fusion protein: HA (C terminal on insert)
  Cloning method: Gibson Cloning
Terms and licenses: Academic/Nonprofit Terms; Industry Terms: Not Available to Industry
How to cite: pGWB14-LYX126 was a gift from Silin Zhong (Addgene plasmid # 126344 ; http://n2t.net/addgene:126344 ; RRID:Addgene_126344)
