[The description below was written by a language model from this plasmid's Addgene catalogue record and pLannotate feature annotations shown in this document.]
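Description:
pGWB14-LYX126 is a plant binary expression vector built on the Gateway-compatible pGWB14 backbone and intended for Agrobacterium-mediated transient or stable expression in plants. It is a low-copy, broad-host-range IncP-type plasmid. The annotation shows oriV with its trans-acting replication gene trfA, together with oriT and traJ for mobilisation, which allows maintenance in both E. coli and Agrobacterium. Bacterial selection is by kanamycin (aphA-3). The backbone also carries remnants typical of this vector lineage, including partial tetracycline resistance genes, an IS1 element, and fragments of ColE1 ori, lacZα, M13 ori and lacI.

Between the nopaline-type right and left T-DNA borders lie three CaMV 35S-driven cassettes. The main payload is the Nicotiana benthamiana transcription factor gene Niben101Scf01727g09001.1, inserted by Gibson cloning. It is flanked by attB1 and attB2 sites and followed by a 3xHA epitope, apparently as the C-terminal fusion described in the record, and a NOS terminator. By similarity, the annotation tool matches this coding region to Arabidopsis MYB94, which suggests an R2R3-MYB-type factor, although the record itself does not name the family. A second cassette, in the opposite orientation, expresses hygromycin phosphotransferase with a NOS terminator for selection of transformed plant tissue. The third, not mentioned in the catalogue fields, encodes the tomato bushy stunt virus P19 silencing suppressor with a CaMV poly(A) signal. P19 binds siRNAs and is commonly co-expressed to boost transgene accumulation in agroinfiltrated leaves.

The HA tag allows detection or immunoprecipitation of the expressed transcription factor with anti-HA antibodies. The record does not specify particular downstream applications.
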