Features (pLannotate 1.2.2; 36 found; start..end, strand, type, name):
      3..89      -  CDS            traI (fragment): TRAI6_ECOLX - Experimental evidence at protein level: Swiss-Prot protein existence level 1. The initiation process of transfer DNA synthesis requires the interaction of at least three plasmid-specific components (TraH, I, and J) at the transfer origin resulting in the assembly of a specialised nucleoprotein complex - the relaxosome. Site- and strand-specific cleavage at the transfer origin is dependent on TraI and TraJ. From Escherichia coli.
    127..498     -  CDS            traJ: oriT-recognizing protein; traJ
    531..640     -  oriT           oriT: incP origin of transfer
    772..962     +  rep_origin     ori (fragment): high-copy-number ColE1/pMB1/pBR322/pUC origin of replication
   1321..1971    -  CDS            TetR: tetracycline resistance regulatory protein; tetR
   2077..2326    +  CDS            TcR (fragment): tetracycline efflux protein; tetA; confers resistance to tetracycline
   2436..2460    -  misc_feature   RB T-DNA repeat: right border repeat from nopaline C58 T-DNA
   2490..2508    +  misc_feature   MCS (fragment): pUC18/19 multiple cloning site
   2559..2904    +  promoter       CaMV 35S promoter: strong constitutive promoter from cauliflower mosaic virus
   2856..2902    +  promoter       minimal CaMV 35S promoter: minimal 35S promoter from cauliflower mosaic virus
   2914..2932    -  misc_feature   MCS (fragment): pUC18/19 multiple cloning site
   2943..3458    +  CDS            P19_TBSVC: Experimental evidence at protein level: Swiss-Prot protein existence level 1. Acts as a suppressor of RNA-mediated gene silencing, also known as post-transcriptional gene silencing (PTGS), a mechanism of plant viral defense that limits the accumulation of viral RNAs. Binds to short interfering RNAs (siRNAs) with high affinity. Acts as a molecular caliper to specifically select siRNAs based on the length of the duplex region of the RNA (By similarity). From Tomato bushy stunt virus (strain Cherry) (TBSV).
   3531..3707    +  polyA_signal   CaMV poly(A) signal: cauliflower mosaic virus polyadenylation signal
   4210..4551    +  promoter       CaMV 35S promoter: strong constitutive promoter from cauliflower mosaic virus
   4577..4601    +  protein_bind   attB1: mutant version of attB; recombination site for the Gateway® BP reaction BP Clonase™
   4613..5542    +  CDS            MYB94 (fragment): MYB94_ARATH - Also known as ATMYBCP70. Experimental evidence at protein level: Swiss-Prot protein existence level 1. Transcription activator involved in the activation of cuticular wax biosynthesis under drought stress. Binds directly to the promoters of genes involved in cuticular wax biosynthesis. Transactivates WSD1, KCS2/DAISY, CER1, CER2, FAR3 and ECR genes (PubMed:25305760, PubMed:27577115). Functions together with MYB96 in the activation of cuticular wax biosynthesis (PubMed:27577115). From Arabidopsis thaliana (Mouse-ear cress).
   5586..5610    -  protein_bind   attB2: mutant version of attB; recombination site for the Gateway® BP reaction BP Clonase™
   5639..5728    +  CDS            3xHA: three tandem HA epitope tags
   5762..6014    +  terminator     NOS terminator: nopaline synthase terminator and poly(A) signal
   6443..6695    -  terminator     NOS terminator: nopaline synthase terminator and poly(A) signal
   6719..7147    -  CDS            nos (fragment): DHNO_AGRT7 - Protein inferred from homology: Swiss-Prot protein existence level 3. From Agrobacterium tumefaciens (strain T37).
   7163..8188    -  CDS            HygR: aminoglycoside phosphotransferase from E. coli; aph(4)-Ia; confers resistance to hygromycin
   8198..8542    -  promoter       CaMV 35S promoter: strong constitutive promoter from cauliflower mosaic virus
   8199..8245    -  promoter       minimal CaMV 35S promoter: minimal 35S promoter from cauliflower mosaic virus
   8680..8835    +  CDS            lacZα (fragment) (sequence partly withheld): LacZα fragment of β-galactosidase; lacZ fragment
   8833..9133    +  rep_origin     M13 ori (fragment) (sequence partly withheld): M13 bacteriophage origin of replication; arrow indicates direction of (+) strand synthesis
   9134..9264    +  CDS            lacI (fragment): lac repressor; lacI; The lac repressor binds to the lac operator to inhibit transcription in E. coli. This inhibition can be relieved by adding lactose or isopropyl-β-D-thiogalactopyranoside (IPTG).
   9318..9342    -  misc_feature   LB T-DNA repeat: left border repeat from nopaline C58 T-DNA
  10799..10918   -  CDS            tetR (fragment): TETR1_ECOLX - Experimental evidence at protein level: Swiss-Prot protein existence level 1. TetR is the repressor of the tetracycline resistance element; its N-terminal region forms a helix-turn-helix structure and binds DNA. Binding of tetracycline to TetR reduces the repressor affinity for the tetracycline resistance gene (tetA) promoter operator sites. From Escherichia coli.
  10938..12086   -  CDS            trfA: trans-acting replication protein that binds to and activates oriV
  12385..13179   -  CDS            KanR: aminoglycoside phosphotransferase; aphA-3; confers resistance to kanamycin
  13371..14138   +  mobile_element IS1: prokaryotic transposable element IS1
  14147..14296   -  CDS            satA (fragment): STA_BACSU - Also known as yyaR. Experimental evidence at protein level: Swiss-Prot protein existence level 1. Involved in resistance to streptothricin, a broad-spectrum antibiotic produced by streptomycetes. Detoxifies streptothricin via acetylation of the beta amino group of the first beta-lysyl moiety of streptothricin. From Bacillus subtilis (strain 168).
  14295..14489   -  CDS            satA (fragment): STA_BACSU - Also known as yyaR. Experimental evidence at protein level: Swiss-Prot protein existence level 1. Involved in resistance to streptothricin, a broad-spectrum antibiotic produced by streptomycetes. Detoxifies streptothricin via acetylation of the beta amino group of the first beta-lysyl moiety of streptothricin. From Bacillus subtilis (strain 168).
  14492..14767   -  CDS            klaC (fragment): KLAC_ECOLX - Also known as telB. Protein predicted: Swiss-Prot protein existence level 4. Belongs to the kla operon, which is associated with cryptic tellurite resistance, and IncW plasmid fertility inhibition. From Escherichia coli.
  14831..15462   -  rep_origin     oriV: incP origin of replication
>Addgene plasmid #126344 | pGWB14-LYX126 | addgene full sequence | sequence record 247299 | Addgene NGS Result
TCGGTCTTGCCTTGCTCGTCGGTGATGTACTTCACCAGCTCCGCGAAGTCGCTCTTCTTGATGGAGCGCA
TGGGGACGTGCTTGGCAATCACGCGCACCCCCCGGCCGTTTTAGCGGCTAAAAAAGTCATGGCTCTGCCC
TCGGGCGGACCACGCCCATCATGACCTTGCCAAGCTCGTCCTGCTTCTCTTCGATCTTCGCCAGCAGGGC
GAGGATCGTGGCATCACCGAACCGCGCCGTGCGCGGGTCGTCGGTGAGCCAGAGTTTCAGCAGGCCGCCC
AGGCGGCCCAGGTCGCCATTGATGCGGGCCAGCTCGCGGACGTGCTCATAGTCCACGACGCCCGTGATTT
TGTAGCCCTGGCCGACGGCCAGCAGGTAGGCCGACAGGCTCATGCCGGCCGCCGCCGCCTTTTCCTCAAT
CGCTCTTCGTTCGTCTGGAAGGCAGTACACCTTGATAGGTGGGCTGCCCTTCCTGGTTGGCTTGGTTTCA
TCAGCCATCCGCTTGCCCTCATCTGTTACGCCGGCGGTAGCCGGCCAGCCTCGCAGAGCAGGATTCCCGT
TGAGCACCGCCAGGTGCGAATAAGGGACAGTGAAGAAGGAACACCCGCTCGCGGGTGGGCCTACTTCACC
TATCCTGCCCGGCTGACGCCGTTGGATACACCAAGGAAAGTCTACACGAACCCTTTGGCAAAATCCTGTA
TATCGTGCGAAAAAGGATGGATATACCGAAAAAATCGCTATAATGACCCCGAAGCAGGGTTATGCAGCGG
AAAAGCGCCACGCTTCCCGAAGGGAGAAAGGCGGACAGGTATCCGGTAAGCGGCAGGGTCGGAACAGGAG
AGCGCACGAGGGAGCTTCCAGGGGGAAACGCCTGGTATCTTTATAGTCCTGTCGGGTTTCGCCACCTCTG
ACTTGAGCGTCGATTTTTGTGATGCTCGTCAGGGGGGCGGAGCCTATGGAAAAACGCCAGCAACGCGGCC
TTTTTACGGTTCCTGGCCTTTTGCTGGCCTTTTGCTCACATGTTCTTTCCTGCGTTATCCCCTGATTCTG
TGGATAACCGTATTACCGCCTTTGAGTGAGCTGATACCGCTCGCCGCAGCCGAACGACCGAGCGCAGCGA
GTCAGTGAGCGAGGAAGCGGAAGAGCGCCAGAAGGCCGCCAGAGAGGCCGAGCGCGGCCGTGAGGCTTGG
ACGCTAGGGCAGGGCATGAAAAAGCCCGTAGCGGGCTGCTACGGGCGTCTGACGCGGTGGAAAGGGGGAG
GGGATGTTGTCTACATGGCTCTGCTGTAGTGAGTGGGTTGCGCTCCGGCAGCGGTCCTGATCAATCGTCA
CCCTTTCTCGGTCCTTCAACGTTCCTGACAACGAGCCTCCTTTTCGCCAATCCATCGACAATCACCGCGA
GTCCCTGCTCGAACGCTGCGTCCGGACCGGCTTCGTCGAAGGCGTCTATCGCGGCCCGCAACAGCGGCGA
GAGCGGAGCCTGTTCAACGGTGCCGCCGCGCTCGCCGGCATCGCTGTCGCCGGCCTGCTCCTCAAGCACG
GCCCCAACAGTGAAGTAGCTGATTGTCATCAGCGCATTGACGGCGTCCCCGGCCGAAAAACCCGCCTCGC
AGAGGAAGCGAAGCTGCGCGTCGGCCGTTTCCATCTGCGGTGCGCCCGGTCGCGTGCCGGCATGGATGCG
CGCGCCATCGCGGTAGGCGAGCAGCGCCTGCCTGAAGCTGCGGGCATTCCCGATCAGAAATGAGCGCCAG
TCGTCGTCGGCTCTCGGCACCGAATGCGTATGATTCTCCGCCAGCATGGCTTCGGCCAGTGCGTCGAGCA
GCGCCCGCTTGTTCCTGAAGTGCCAGTAAAGCGCCGGCTGCTGAACCCCCAACCGTTCCGCCAGTTTGCG
TGTCGTCAGACCGTCTACGCCGACCTCGTTCAACAGGTCCAGGGCGGCACGGATCACTGTATTCGGCTGC
AACTTTGTCATGCTTGACACTTTATCACTGATAAACATAATATGTCCACCAACTTATCAGTGATAAAGAA
TCCGCGCGTTCAATCGGACCAGCGGAGGCTGGTCCGGAGGCCAGACGTGAAACCCAACATACCCCTGATC
GTAATTCTGAGCACTGTCGCGCTCGACGCTGTCGGCATCGGCCTGATTATGCCGGTGCTGCCGGGCCTCC
TGCGCGATCTGGTTCACTCGAACGACGTCACCGCCCACTATGGCATTCTGCTGGCGCTGTATGCGTTGGT
GCAATTTGCCTGCGCACCTGTGCTGGGCGCGCTGTCGGATCGTTTCGGGCGGCGGCCAATCTTGCTCGTC
TCGCTGGCCGGCGCCAGATCTGGGGAACCCTGTGGTTGGCATGCACATACAAATGGACGAACGGATAAAC
CTTTTCACGCCCTTTTAAATATCCGATTATTCTAATAAACGCTCTTTTCTCTTAGGTTTACCCGCCAATA
TATCCTGTCAAACACTGATAGTTTAAACGTTGCGATTAAGAATTCGAGCTCGGTACCCCCCTACTCCAAA
AATGTCAAAGATACAGTCTCAGAAGACCAAAGGGCTATTGAGACTTTTCAACAAAGGGTAATTTCGGGAA
ACCTCCTCGGATTCCATTGCCCAGCTATCTGTCACTTCATCGAAAGGACAGTAGAAAAGGAAGGTGGCTC
CTACAAATGCCATCATTGCGATAAAGGAAAGGCTATCATTCAAGATGCCTCTGCCGACAGTGGTCCCAAA
GATGGACCCCCACCCACGAGGAGCATCGTGGAAAAAGAAGACGTTCCAACCACGTCTTCAAAGCAAGTGG
ATTGATGTGACATCTCCACTGACGTAAGGGATGACGCACAATCCCACTATCCTTCGCAAGACCCTTCCTC
TATATAAGGAAGTTCATTTCATTTGGAGAGGACAGCCCAAGCTTCGACTCTAGAGGATCCCCTTAAATCG
ATATGGAACGAGCTATACAAGGAAACGACGCTAGGGAACAAGCTAACAGTGAACGTTGGGATGGAGGATC
AGGAGGTACCACTTCTCCCTTCAAACTTCCTGACGAAAGTCCGAGTTGGACTGAGTGGCGGCTACATAAC
GATGAGACGAATTCGAATCAAGATAATCCCCTTGGTTTCAAGGAAAGCTGGGGTTTCGGGAAAGTTGTAT
TTAAGAGATATCTCAGATACGACAGGACGGAAGCTTCACTGCACAGAGTCCTTGGATCTTGGACGGGAGA
TTCGGTTAACTATGCAGCATCTCGATTTTTCGGTTTCGACCAGATCGGATGTACCTATAGTATTCGGTTT
CGAGGAGTTAGTATCACCGTTTCTGGAGGGTCTCGAACTCTTCAGCATCTCTGTGAGATGGCAATTCGGT
CTAAGCAAGAACTGCTACAGCTTGCCCCAATCGAAGTGGAAAGTAATGTATCAAGAGGATGCCCTGAAGG
TACTCAAACCTTCGAAAAAGAAAGCGAGTAAGTCGAGGGCGAGCTCGAATTCGGTACGCTGAAATCACCA
GTCTCTCTCTACAAATCTATCTCTCTCTATTTTCTCCATAAATAATGTGTGAGTAGTTTCCCGATAAGGG
AAATTAGGGTTCTTATAGGGTTTCGCTCATGTGTTGAGCATATAAGAAACCCTTAGTATGTATTTGTATT
TGTAAAATACTTCTATCAATAAAATTTCTAATTCCTAAAACCAAAATCCAGTACTAAAATCCAGATCTCC
CTGCAGGTCCCCAGATTAGCCTTTTCAATTTCAGAAAGAATGCTAACCCACAGATGGTTAGAGAGGCTTA
CGCAGCAGGTCTCATCAAGACGATCTACCCGAGCAATAATCTCCAGGAAATCAAATACCTTCCCAAGAAG
GTTAAAGATGCAGTCAAAAGATTCAGGACTAACTGCATCAAGAACACAGAGAAAGATATATTTCTCAAGA
TCAGAAGTACTATTCCAGTATGGACGATTCAAGGCTTGCTTCACAAACCAAGGCAAGTAATAGAGATTGG
AGTCTCTAAAAAGGTAGTTCCCACTGAATCAAAGGCCATGGAGTCAAAGATTCAAATAGAGGACCTAACA
GAACTCGCCGTAAAGACTGGCGAACAGTTCATACAGAGTCTCTTACGACTCAATGACAAGAAGAAAATCT
TCGTCAACATGGTGGAGCACGACACACTTGTCTACTCCAAAAATATCAAAGATACAGTCTCAGAAGACCA
AAGGGCAATTGAGACTTTTCAACAAAGGGTAATATCCGGAAACCTCCTCGGATTCCATTGCCCAGCTATC
TGTCACTTTATTGTGAAGATAGTGGAAAAGGAAGGTGGCTCCTACAAATGCCATCATTGCGATAAAGGAA
AGGCCATCGTTGAAGATGCCTCTGCCGACAGTGGTCCCAAAGATGGACCCCCACCCACGAGGAGCATCGT
GGAAAAAGAAGACGTTCCAACCACGTCTTCAAAGCAAGTGGATTGATGTGATATCTCCACTGACGTAAGG
GATGACGCACAATCCCACTATCCTTCGCAAGACCCTTCCTCTATATAAGGAAGTTCATTTCATTTGGAGA
GAACACGGGGGACTCTAGAGTTATCAACAAGTTTGTACAAAAAAGCAGGCTCCACCACTAGTATGGGAAG
ACCCCCTTGCTGTGACAAAGTAGGGGTGAAAAAAGGGCCATGGACTCCTGAAGAAGATATAATGTTGGTC
TCTTATGTTCAAGAACATGGTCCAGGAAATTGGAGGGCAGTTCCCACTAAGACAGGATTGCGGAGATGTA
GCAAAAGCTGCAGGCTAAGATGGACTAACTACCTTAGGCCAGGGATAAAGAGGGGTAGCTTCACAGATCA
AGAAGAAAAGATGATTATCCAGCTACAAGCTCTTTTAGGCAACAAATGGGCTGCAATAGCTTCGTATCTA
CCAGAGAGAACAGATAATGACATTAAAAACTACTGGAATACACATCTAAAGAAAAAGATGAAAAATCTTG
AAGAAAAAAGCTCTGGAGATGATGATCTATTGTCAGTACAAAATGGTCATAATTTGTCATCTTCAAACTC
AACCTCTAGGGGCCAATGGGAAAGAACACTTCAAGCTGATATAAACATGGCCAAAAAGGCTTTACATAAC
GCCTTGTCACTTGAAAACTCAACCCCATATATCAAACAAGAAACCCCAGCCCCAGTTTCTAGCTATGCAT
CAAGTACTGAGAATATAGCCAGATTGCTACAAGGATGGATGCGAAGTTCTTCCCTAAACAATTCTGAGAA
TTCAAAAACTTCATCTAATAACATTGCCACAGCTGATTCCTCTTCCTGTGATGGGACTCCAAGTGCTGAA
AGCAAAGGTGGAATGGTGTTAATGGAAGCGTTGGAGACACTTTTTGGGTTGGAGTCATTTGAACCGTCAA
GTTCAGATCAGTTGTCTCAAACAGCATCACCTGAGGCTAGTAAATTTCAAGTTGAAATCAAGAAAGAAGA
GAATAACTCAAACGTGCCTTTGTCCGTTATGCTAGAGAATTGGCTGTTTGATGAAAATACCATTCAAGTG
AAACATGATTTGACTAGCTTCTCCTTTGATGAAACTGCGGACCTTTTTCCCGGGGACCCAGCTTTCTTGT
ACAAAGTGGTTGATAACAGCGGGTTAATTAACATCTTTTACCCATACGATGTTCCTGACTATGCGGGCTA
TCCCTATGACGTCCCGGACTATGCAGGATCCTATCCATATGACGTTCCAGATTACGCTGCTCAGTGCAGC
GCTTAGAGCTCGAATTTCCCCGATCGTTCAAACATTTGGCAATAAAGTTTCTTAAGATTGAATCCTGTTG
CCGGTCTTGCGATGATTATCATATAATTTCTGTTGAATTACGTTAAGCATGTAATAATTAACATGTAATG
CATGACGTTATTTATGAGATGGGTTTTTATGATTAGAGTCCCGCAATTATACATTTAATACGCGATAGAA
AACAAAATATAGCGCGCAAACTAGGATAAATTATCGCGCGCGGTGTCATCTATGTTACTAGATCGGGAAT
TAGCTTCATCAACGCAAGACATGCGCACGACCGTCTGACAGGAGAGGAATTTCCGACGAGCACAGAAAGG
ACTTGCTCTTGGACGTAGGCCTATTTCTCAGGCACATGTATCAAGTGTTCGGACGTGGGTTTTCGATGGT
GTATCAGCCGCCGCCAACTGGGAGATGAGGAGGCTTTCTTGGGGGGCAGTCAGCAGTTCATTTCACAAGA
CAGAGGAACTTGTAAGGAGATGCACTGATTTATCTTGGCGCAAACCAGCAGGACGAATTAGTGGGAATAG
CCCGCGAATATCTAAGTTATGCCTGTCGGCATGAGCAGAAACTTCCAATTCGAAACAGTTTGGAGAGGTT
GTTTTTGGGCATACCTTTTGTTAGTCAGCCTCTCGATTGCTCATCGTCATTACACAGTACCGAAGTTTGA
TCGATCTAGTAACATAGATGACACCGCGCGCGATAATTTATCCTAGTTTGCGCGCTATATTTTGTTTTCT
ATCGCGTATTAAATGTATAATTGCGGGACTCTAATCATAAAAACCCATCTCATAAATAACGTCATGCATT
ACATGTTAATTATTACATGCTTAACGTAATTCAACAGAAATTATATGATAATCATCGCAAGACCGGCAAC
AGGATTCAATCTTAAGAAACTTTATTGCCAAATGTTTGAACGATCTGCTTCGACGCACTCCTTCTTTACT
CCACCATCTCGTCCTTATTGAAAACGTGGGTAGCACCAAAACGAATCAAGTCGCTGGAACTGAAGTTACC
AATCACGCTGGATGATTTGCCAGTTGGATTAATCTTGCCTTTCCCCGCATGAATAATATTGATGAATGCA
TGCGTGAGGGGTATTTCGATTTTGGCAATAGCTGCAATTGCCGCGACATCCTCCAACGAGCATAATTCTT
CAGAAAAATAGCGATGTTCCATGTTGTCAGGGCATGCATGATGCACGTTATGAGGTGACGGTGCTAGGCA
GTATTCCCTCAAAGTTTCATAGTCAGTATCATATTCATCATTGCATTCCTGCAAGAGAGAATTGAGACGC
AATCCACACGCTGCGGCAACCTTCCGGCGTTCGTGGTCTATTTGCTCTTGGACGTTGCAAACGTAAGTGT
TGGATCCCGGTCGGCATCTACTCTATTCCTTTGCCCTCGGACGAGTGCTGGGGCGTCGGTTTCCACTATC
GGCGAGTACTTCTACACAGCCATCGGTCCAGACGGCCGCGCTTCTGCGGGCGATTTGTGTACGCCCGACA
GTCCCGGCTCCGGATCGGACGATTGCGTCGCATCGACCCTGCGCCCAAGCTGCATCATCGAAATTGCCGT
CAACCAAGCTCTGATAGAGTTGGTCAAGACCAATGCGGAGCATATACGCCCGGAGCCGCGGCGATCCTGC
AAGCTCCGGATGCCTCCGCTCGAAGTAGCGCGTCTGCTGCTCCATACAAGCCAACCACGGCCTCCAGAAG
AAGATGTTGGCGACCTCGTATTGGGAATCCCCGAACATCGCCTCGCTCCAGTCAATGACCGCTGTTATGC
GGCCATTGTCCGTCAGGACATTGTTGGAGCCGAAATCCGCGTGCACGAGGTGCCGGACTTCGGGGCAGTC
CTCGGCCCAAAGCATCAGCTCATCGAGAGCCTGCGCGACGGACGCACTGACGGTGTCGTCCATCACAGTT
TGCCAGTGATACACATGGGGATCAGCAATCGCGCATATGAAATCACGCCATGTAGTGTATTGACCGATTC
CTTGCGGTCCGAATGGGCCGAACCCGCTCGTCTGGCTAAGATCGGCCGCAGCGATCGCATCCATGGCCTC
CGCGACCGGCTGCAGAACAGCGGGCAGTTCGGTTTCAGGCAGGTCTTGCAACGTGACACCCTGTGCACGG
CGGGAGATGCAATAGGTCAGGCTCTCGCTGAATTCCCCAATGTCAAGCACTTCCGGAATCGGGAGCGCGG
CCGATGCAAAGTGCCGATAAACATAACGATCTTTGTAGAAACCATCGGCGCAGCTATTTACCCGCAGGAC
ATATCCACGCCCTCCTACATCGAAGCTGAAAGCACGAGATTCTTCGCCCTCCGAGAGCTGCATCAGGTCG
GAGACGCTGTCGAACTTTTCGATCAGAAACTTCTCGACAGACGTCGCGGTGAGTTCAGGCTTTTTCATAT
CGGGGTCGTCCTCTCCAAATGAAATGAACTTCCTTATATAGAGGAAGGGTCTTGCGAAGGATAGTGGGAT
TGTGCGTCATCCCTTACGTCAGTGGAGATATCACATCAATCCACTTGCTTTGAAGACGTGGTTGGAACGT
CTTCTTTTTCCACGATGCTCCTCGTGGGTGGGGGTCCATCTTTGGGACCACTGTCGGCAGAGGCATCTTG
AACGATAGCCTTTCCTTTATCGCAATGATGGCATTTGTAGGTGCCACCTTCCTTTTCTACTGTCCTTTTG
ATGAAGTGACAGATAGCTGGGCAATGGAATCCGAGGAGGTTTCCCGATATTACCCTTTGTTGAAAAGTCT
CAATAGCCCTTTGGTCTTCTGAGACTGTATCTTTGATATTCTTGGAGTAGACGAGAGTGTCGTGCTCCAC
CATGTTGACGGATCTCTAGGACGCGTCGACGCGTCGACGCGTCGACGCGTCGACGCGTCCTAGAAGCTAA
TTCACTGGCCGTCGTTTTACAACGTCGTGACTGGGAAAACCCTGGCGTTACCCAACTTAATCGCCTTGCA
GCACATCCCCCTTTCGCCAGCTGGCGTAATAGCGAAGAGGCCCGCACCGATCGCCCTTCCCAACAGTTGC
GCAGCCTGAATG
[44 nt withheld, positions 8833-8876]
C
[141 nt withheld, positions 8878-9018]
CCTTTGACGTTGGAGTCCACGTTCTTT
[37 nt withheld, positions 9046-9082]
ACCCTATCTCGGGCTATTCTTTTGATTTATAAGGGATTTTGCCGATTTCGGAACCACCATCAAACAGGAT
TTTCGCCTGCTGGGGCAAACCAGCGTGGACCGCTTGCTGCAACTCTCTCAGGGCCAGGCGGTGAAGGGCA
ATCAGCTGTTGCCCGTCTCACTGGTGAAAAGAAAAACCACCCCAGTACATTAAAAACGTCCGCAATGTGT
TATTAAGTTGTCTAAGCGTCAATTTGTTTACACCACAATATATCCTGCCACCAGCCAGCCAACAGCTCCC
CGACCGGCAGCTCGGCACAAAATCACCACTCGATACAGGCAGCCCATCAGTCCGGGACGGCGTCAGCGGG
AGAGCCGTTGTAAGGCGGCAGACTTTGCTCATGTTACCGATGCTATTCGGAAGAACGGCAACTAAGCTGC
CGGGTTTGAAACACGGATGATCTCGCGGAGGGTAGCATGTTGATTGTAACGATGACAGAGCGTTGCTGCC
TGTGATCAAATATCATCTCCCTCGCAGAGATCCGAATTATCAGCCTTCTTATTCATTTCTCGCTTAACCG
TGACAGGCTGTCGATCTTGAGAACTATGCCGACATAATAGGAAATCGCTGGATAAAGCCGCTGAGGAAGC
TGAGTGGCGCTATTTCTTTAGAAGTGAACGTTGACGATATCAACTCCCCTATCCATTGCTCACCGAATGG
TACAGGTCGGGGACCCGAAGTTCCGACTGTCGGCCTGATGCATCCCCGGCTGATCGACCCCAGATCTGGG
GCTGAGAAAGCCCAGTAAGGAAACAACTGTAGGTTCGAGTCGCGAGATCCCCCGGAACCAAAGGAAGTAG
GTTAAACCCGCTCCGATCAGGCCGAGCCACGCCAGGCCGAGAACATTGGTTCCTGTAGGCATCGGGATTG
GCGGATCAAACACTAAAGCTACTGGAACGAGCAGAAGTCCTCCGGCCGCCAGTTGCCAGGCGGTAAAGGT
GAGCAGAGGCACGGGAGGTTGCCACTTGCGGGTCAGCACGGTTCCGAACGCCATGGAAACCGCCCCCGCC
AGGCCCGCTGCGACGCCGACAGGATCTAGCGCTGCGTTTGGTGTCAACACCAACAGCGCCACGCCCGCAG
TTCCGCAAATAGCCCCCAGGACCGCCATCAATCGTATCGGGCTACCTAGCAGAGCGGCAGAGATGAACAC
GACCATCAGCGGCTGCACAGCGCCTACCGTCGCCGCGACCCCGCCCGGCAGGCGGTAGACCGAAATAAAC
AACAAGCTCCAGAATAGCGAAATATTAAGTGCGCCGAGGATGAAGATGCGCATCCACCAGATTCCCGTTG
GAATCTGTCGGACGATCATCACGAGCAATAAACCCGCCGGCAACGCCCGCAGCAGCATACCGGCGACCCC
TCGGCCTCGCTGTTCGGGCTCCACGAAAACGCCGGACAGATGCGCCTTGTGAGCGTCCTTGGGGCCGTCC
TCCTGTTTGAAGACCGACAGCCCAATGATCTCGCCGTCGATGTAGGCGCCGAATGCCACGGCATCTCGCA
ACCGTTCAGCGAACGCCTCCATGGGCTTTTTCTCCTCGTGCTCGTAAACGGACCCGAACATCTCTGGAGC
TTTCTTCAGGGCCGACAATCGGATCTCGCGGAAATCCTGCACGTCGGCCGCTCCAAGCCGTCGAATCTGA
GCCTTAATCACAATTGTCAATTTTAATCCTCTGTTTATCGGCAGTTCGTAGAGCGCGCCGTGCGTCCCGA
GCGATACTGAGCGAAGCAAGTGCGTCGAGCAGTGCCCGCTTGTTCCTGAAATGCCAGTAAAGCGCTGGCT
GCTGAACCCCCAGCCGGAACTGACCCCACAAGGCCCTAGCGTTTGCAATGCACCAGGTCATCATTGACCC
AGGCGTGTTCCACCAGGCCGCTGCCTCGCAACTCTTCGCAGGCTTCGCCGACCTGCTCGCGCCACTTCTT
CACGCGGGTGGAATCCGATCCGCACATGAGGCGGAAGGTTTCCAGCTTGAGCGGGTACGGCTCCCGGTGC
GAGCTGAAATAGTCGAACATCCGTCGGGCCGTCGGCGACAGCTTGCGGTACTTCTCCCATATGAATTTCG
TGTAGTGGTCGCCAGCAAACAGCACGACGATTTCCTCGTCGATCAGGACCTGGCAACGGGACGTTTTCTT
GCCACGGTCCAGGACGCGGAAGCGGTGCAGCAGCGACACCGATTCCAGGTGCCCAACGCGGTCGGACGTG
AAGCCCATCGCCGTCGCCTGTAGGCGCGACAGGCATTCCTCGGCCTTCGTGTAATACCGGCCATTGATCG
ACCAGCCCAGGTCCTGGCAAAGCTCGTAGAACGTGAAGGTGATCGGCTCGCCGATAGGGGTGCGCTTCGC
GTACTCCAACACCTGCTGCCACACCAGTTCGTCATCGTCGGCCCGCAGCTCGACGCCGGTGTAGGTGATC
TTCACGTCCTTGTTGACGTGGAAAATGACCTTGTTTTGCAGCGCCTCGCGCGGGATTTTCTTGTTGCGCG
TGGTGAACAGGGCAGAGCGGGCCGTGTCGTTTGGCATCGCTCGCATCGTGTCCGGCCACGGCGCAATATC
GAACAAGGAAAGCTGCATTTCCTTGATCTGCTGCTTCGTGTGTTTCAGCAACGCGGCCTGCTTGGCCTCG
CTGACCTGTTTTGCCAGGTCCTCGCCGGCGGTTTTTCGCTTCTTGGTCGTCATAGTTCCTCGCGTGTCGA
TGGTCATCGACTTCGCCAAACCTGCCGCCTCCTGTTCGAGACGACGCGAACGCTCCACGGCGGCCGATGG
CGCGGGCAGGGCAGGGGGAGCCAGTTGCACGCTGTCGCGCTCGATCTTGGCCGTAGCTTGCTGGACCATC
GAGCCGACGGACTGGAAGGTTTCGCGGGGCGCACGCATGACGGTGCGGCTTGCGATGGTTTCGGCATCCT
CGGCGGAAAACCCCGCGTCGATCAGTTCTTGCCTGTATGCCTTCCGGTCAAACGTCCGATTCATTCACCC
TCCTTGCGGGATTGCCCCGACTCACGCCGGGGCAATGTGCCCTTATTCCTGATTTGACCCGCCTGGTGCC
TTGGTGTCCAGATAATCCACCTTATCGGCAATGAAGTCGGTCCCGTAGACCGTCTGGCCGTCCTTCTCGT
ACTTGGTATTCCGAATCTTGCCCTGCACGAATACCAGCGACCCCTTGCCCAAATACTTGCCGTGGGCCTC
GGCCTGAGAGCCAAAACACTTGATGCGGAAGAAGTCGGTGCGCTCCTGCTTGTCGCCGGCATCGTTGCGC
CACATCTAGGTACTAAAACAATTCATCCAGTAAAATATAATATTTTATTTTCTCCCAATCAGGCTTGATC
CCCAGTAAGTCAAAAAATAGCTCGACATACTGTTCTTCCCCGATATCCTCCCTGATCGACCGGACGCAGA
AGGCAATGTCATACCACTTGTCCGCCCTGCCGCTTCTCCCAAGATCAATAAAGCCACTTACTTTGCCATC
TTTCACAAAGATGTTGCTGTCTCCCAGGTCGCCGTGGGAAAAGACAAGTTCCTCTTCGGGCTTTTCCGTC
TTTAAAAAATCATACAGCTCGCGCGGATCTTTAAATGGAGTGTCTTCTTCCCAGTTTTCGCAATCCACAT
CGGCCAGATCGTTATTCAGTAAGTAATCCAATTCGGCTAAGCGGCTGTCTAAGCTATTCGTATAGGGACA
ATCCGATATGTCGATGGAGTGAAAGAGCCTGATGCACTCCGCATACAGCTCGATAATCTTTTCAGGGCTT
TGTTCATCTTCATACTCTTCCGAGCAAAGGACGCCATCGGCCTCACTCATGAGCAGATTGCTCCAGCCAT
CATGCCGTTCAAAGTGCAGGACCTTTGGAACAGGCAGCTTTCCTTCCAGCCATAGCATCATGTCCTTTTC
CCGTTCCACATCATAGGTGGTCCCTTTATACCGGCTGTCCGTCATTTTTAAATATAGGTTTTCATTTTCT
CCCACCAGCTTATATACCTTAGCAGGAGACATTCCTTCCGTATCTTTTACGCAGCGGTATTTTTCGATCA
GTTTTTTCAATTCCGGTGATATTCTCATTTTAGCCATTTATTATTTCCTTCCTCTTTTCTACAGTATTTA
AAGATACCCCAAGAAGCTAATTATAACAAGACGAACTCCAATTCACTGTTCCTTGCATTCTAAAACCTTA
AATACCAGAAAACAGCTTTTTCAAAGTTGTTTTCAAAGTTGGCGTATAACATAGTATCGACGGAGCCGAT
TTTGAAACCACAATTATGGGTGATGCTGCCAACTTACTGATTTAGTGTATGATGGTGTTTTTGAGGTGCT
CCAGTGGCTTCTGTTTCTATCAGCTGTCCCTCCTGTTCAGCTACTGACGGGGTGGTGCGTAACGGCAAAA
GCACCGCCGGACATCAGCGCTATCTCTGCTCTCACTGCCGTAAAACATGGCAACTGCAGTTCACTTACAC
CGCTTCTCAACCCGGTACGCACCAGAAAATCATTGATATGGCCATGAATGGCGTTGGATGCCGGGCAACA
GCCCGCATTATGGGCGTTGGCCTCAACACGATTTTACGTCACTTAAAAAACTCAGGCCGCAGTCGGTAAC
CTCGCGCATACAGCCGGGCAGTGACGTCATCGTCTGCGCGGAAATGGACGAACAGTGGGGCTATGTCGGG
GCTAAATCGCGCCAGCGCTGGCTGTTTTACGCGTATGACAGTCTCCGGAAGACGGTTGTTGCGCACGTAT
TCGGTGAACGCACTATGGCGACGCTGGGGCGTCTTATGAGCCTGCTGTCACCCTTTGACGTGGTGATATG
GATGACGGATGGCTGGCCGCTGTATGAATCCCGCCTGAAGGGAAAGCTGCACGTAATCAGCAAGCGATAT
ACGCAGCGAATTGAGCGGCATAACCTGAATCTGAGGCAGCACCTGGCACGGCTGGGACGGAAGTCGCTGT
CGTTCTCAAAATCGGTGGAGCTGCATGACAAAGTCATCGGGCATTATCTGAACATAAAACACTATCAATA
AGTTGGAGTCATTACCCAATTATGATAGAATTTACAAGCTATAAGGTTATTGTCCTGGGTTTCAAGCATT
AGTCCATGCAAGTTTTTATGCTTTGCCCATTCTATAGATATATTGATAAGCGCGCTGCCTATGCCTTGCC
CCCTGAAATCCTTACATACGGCGATATCTTCTATATAAAAGATATATTATCTTATCAGTATTGTCAATAT
ATTCAAGGCAATCTGCCTCCTCATCCTCTTCATCCTCTTCGTCTTGGTAGCTTTTTAAATATGGCGCTTC
ATAGAGTAATTCTGTAAAGGTCCAATTCTCGTTTTCATACCTCGGTATAATCTTACCTATCACCTCAAAT
GGTTCGCTGGGTTTATCGCACCCCCGAACACGAGCACGGCACCCGCGACCACTATGCCAAGAATGCCCAA
GGTAAAAATTGCCGGCCCCGCCATGAAGTCCGTGAATGCCCCGACGGCCGAAGTGAAGGGCAGGCCGCCA
CCCAGGCCGCCGCCCTCACTGCCCGGCACCTGGTCGCTGAATGTCGATGCCAGCACCTGCGGCACGTCAA
TGCTTCCGGGCGTCGCGCTCGGGCTGATCGCCCATCCCGTTACTGCCCCGATCCCGGCAATGGCAAGGAC
TGCCAGCGCTGCCATTTTTGGGGTGAGGCCGTTCGCGGCCGAGGGGCGCAGCCCCTGGGGGGATGGGAGG
CCCGCGTTAGCGGGCCGGGAGGGTTCGAGAAGGGGGGGCACCCCCCTTCGGCGTGCGCGGTCACGCGCAC
AGGGCGCAGCCCTGGTTAAAAACAAGGTTTATAAATATTGGTTTAAAAGCAGGTTAAAAGACAGGTTAGC
GGTGGCCGAAAAACGGGCGGAAACCCTTGCAAATGCTGGATTTTCTGCCTGTGGACAGCCCCTCAAATGT
CAATAGGTGCGCCCCTCATCTGTCAGCACTCTGCCCCTCAAGTGTCAAGGATCGCGCCCCTCATCTGTCA
GTAGTCGCGCCCCTCAAGTGTCAATACCGCAGGGCACTTATCCCCAGGCTTGTCCACATCATCTGTGGGA
AACTCGCGTAAAATCAGGCGTTTTCGCCGATTTGCGAGGCTGGCCAGCTCCACGTCGCCGGCCGAAATCG
AGCCTGCCCCTCATCTGTCAACGCCGCGCCGGGTGAGTCGGCCCCTCAAGTGTCAACGTCCGCCCCTCAT
CTGTCAGTGAGGGCCAAGTTTTCCGCGAGGTATCCACAACGCCGGCGGCCGCGGTGTCTCGCACACGGCT
TCGACGGCGTTTCTGGCGCGTTTGCAGGGCCATAGACGGCCGCCAGCCCAGCGGCGAGGGCAACCAGCCC
GGTGAGCGTCGGAAAGGCGC
