>Addgene plasmid #126344 | pGWB14-LYX126 | depositor partial sequence | sequence record 241618 | Niben101Scf01727g09001.1
ATGGGAAGACCCCCTTGCTGTGACAAAGTAGGGGTGAAAAAAGGGCCATGGACTCCTGAAGAAGATATAA
TGTTGGTCTCTTATGTTCAAGAACATGGTCCAGGAAATTGGAGGGCAGTTCCCACTAAGACAGGATTGCG
GAGATGTAGCAAAAGCTGCAGGCTAAGATGGACTAACTACCTTAGGCCAGGGATAAAGAGGGGTAGCTTC
ACAGATCAAGAAGAAAAGATGATTATCCAGCTACAAGCTCTTTTAGGCAACAAATGGGCTGCAATAGCTT
CGTATCTACCAGAGAGAACAGATAATGACATTAAAAACTACTGGAATACACATCTAAAGAAAAAGATGAA
AAATCTTGAAGAAAAAAGCTCTGGAGATGATGATCTATTGTCAGTACAAAATGGTCATAATTTGTCATCT
TCAAACTCAACCTCTAGGGGCCAATGGGAAAGAACACTTCAAGCTGATATAAACATGGCCAAAAAGGCTT
TACATAACGCCTTGTCACTTGAAAACTCAACCCCATATATCAAACAAGAAACCCCAGCCCCAGTTTCTAG
CTATGCATCAAGTACTGAGAATATAGCCAGATTGCTACAAGGATGGATGCGAAGTTCTTCCCTAAACAAT
TCTGAGAATTCAAAAACTTCATCTAATAACATTGCCACAGCTGATTCCTCTTCCTGTGATGGGACTCCAA
GTGCTGAAAGCAAAGGTGGAATGGTGTTAATGGAAGCGTTGGAGACACTTTTTGGGTTGGAGTCATTTGA
ACCGTCAAGTTCAGATCAGTTGTCTCAAACAGCATCACCTGAGGCTAGTAAATTTCAAGTTGAAATCAAG
AAAGAAGAGAATAACTCAAACGTGCCTTTGTCCGTTATGCTAGAGAATTGGCTGTTTGATGAAAATACCA
TTCAAGTGAAACATGATTTGACTAGCTTCTCCTTTGATGAAACTGCGGACCTTTTT
